Addgene plasmid #163231: G6FBF9
Purpose: Inducible expression of UniProt identifier G6FBF9
Depositing lab: Martin Engqvist. Depositing organization: Chalmers University of Technology. Publication: Experimental and computational investigation of enzyme functional annotations uncovers misannotation in the EC 1.1.3.15 enzyme class. Rembeza E, Engqvist MKM. PLoS Comput Biol. 2021 Sep 23;17(9):e1009446. doi: 10.1371/journal.pcbi.1009446. eCollection 2021 Sep. PubMed 34555022.
Backbone
  Vector backbone: pET21a(+)
  Vector type: Bacterial Expression
Growth in bacteria
  Bacterial resistance: Ampicillin, 100 μg/mL
  Growth temperature: 37°C
  Growth strain: DH5alpha
  Copy number: High Copy
Gene/Insert
  Gene/Insert name: G6FBF9 (alt name: flavoprotein oxidoreductase)
  Species: Lactococcus lactis
  Promoter: T7
  Tag / fusion protein: T7 (N terminal on backbone); 10xHis (C terminal on backbone)
  Cloning method: Unknown
  Sequencing primers: 5′ T7; 3′ T7-term
Terms and licenses: Academic/Nonprofit Terms; Industry Terms: Not Available to Industry
Depositor comments: Insert name is a UniProt identifier
How to cite: G6FBF9 was a gift from Martin Engqvist (Addgene plasmid # 163231 ; http://n2t.net/addgene:163231 ; RRID:Addgene_163231)
