[The description below was written by a language model from this plasmid's Addgene catalogue record and pLannotate feature annotations shown in this document.]
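Description:
G6FBF9 is a bacterial expression plasmid built on the pET21a(+) backbone for inducible production of a Lactococcus lactis protein named by its UniProt identifier and described in the record as a flavoprotein oxidoreductase. The 6,117 nt plasmid is propagated in E. coli under ampicillin selection through the β-lactamase gene and its own promoter. It replicates from a ColE1/pBR322-type origin accompanied by the bom mobility region and the rop gene. The catalogue lists it as high copy, although Rop normally moderates copy number. An f1 origin is also present, which permits single-stranded DNA production with helper phage. Short tetracycline-resistance fragments and a predicted E. coli ORF are pBR322-derived backbone remnants rather than functional markers.

The expression cassette follows the standard pET design. A T7 promoter is followed immediately by a lac operator, then the strong phage T7 gene 10 ribosome binding site, the open reading frame and a T7 terminator. The plasmid-borne lacI gene supplies repressor, so transcription stays off until IPTG or lactose is added in a host that provides T7 RNA polymerase. The annotation software labels the insert region by similarity to Bacillus subtilis LutA, a protein involved in L-lactate utilisation. This is a homology match, not the identity of the insert.

The catalogue lists an N-terminal T7 tag and a C-terminal 10xHis tag. The feature table detects a 9xHis run spanning the sequence origin and does not annotate an N-terminal T7 tag, and a short downstream gene 10-derived fragment is probably only residual sequence. The histidine tag allows metal-affinity purification. The plasmid was deposited with a study that experimentally tested enzyme functional annotations in the EC 1.1.3.15 class.
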