Features (pLannotate 1.2.2; 19 found; start..end, strand, type, name):
     28..77      +  CDS            SET1 (fragment): solubility-enhancement tag derived from T7 phage gene 10B
     85..132     +  terminator     T7 terminator: transcription terminator for bacteriophage T7 RNA polymerase
    169..624     +  rep_origin     f1 ori (sequence partly withheld): f1 bacteriophage origin of replication; arrow indicates direction of (+) strand synthesis
    651..755     +  promoter       AmpR promoter: bla
    756..1616    +  CDS            AmpR: β-lactamase; bla; confers resistance to ampicillin, carbenicillin, and related antibiotics
   1787..2375    +  rep_origin     ori: high-copy-number ColE1/pMB1/pBR322/pUC origin of replication
   2561..2703    -  misc_feature   bom: basis of mobility region from pBR322
   2805..2996    -  CDS            rop: Rop protein, which maintains plasmids at low copy number; rop
   3013..3393    +  CDS            YPB1_ECOLX: Protein predicted: Swiss-Prot protein existence level 4. From Escherichia coli.
   3465..3756    -  CDS            TcR (fragment): tetracycline efflux protein; tet; confers resistance to tetracycline
   3771..3792    -  protein_bind   CAP binding site: CAP binding activates transcription in the presence of cAMP. E. coli catabolite activator protein
   3805..4887    -  CDS            lacI: lac repressor; lacI; The lac repressor binds to the lac operator to inhibit transcription in E. coli. This inhibition can be relieved by adding lactose or isopropyl-β-D-thiogalactopyranoside (IPTG).
   4888..4965    -  promoter       lacI promoter: lacI
   4973..5252    -  CDS            TcR (fragment): tetracycline efflux protein; tet; confers resistance to tetracycline
   5274..5292    +  promoter       T7 promoter: promoter for bacteriophage T7 RNA polymerase
   5293..5317    +  protein_bind   lac operator: The lac repressor binds to the lac operator to inhibit transcription in E. coli. This inhibition can be relieved by adding lactose or isopropyl-β-D-thiogalactopyranoside (IPTG). lac repressor encoded by lacI
   5332..5354    +  RBS            RBS: efficient ribosome binding site from bacteriophage T7 gene 10 (Olins and Rangwala, 1989)
   5356..6036    +  CDS            lutA: LUTA_BACSU - Also known as yvfV. Experimental evidence at protein level: Swiss-Prot protein existence level 1. Is essential for L-lactate degradation and allows cells to grow with lactate as the sole carbon source. May also allow cells to utilize an alternative carbon source during biofilm formation, since it contributes to the formation of architecturally complex communities when lactate is present. From Bacillus subtilis (strain 168).
   6106..15      +  CDS            9xHis (across the origin): 9xHis affinity tag
>Addgene plasmid #163231 | G6FBF9 | depositor full sequence | sequence record 316335 | Full Sequence
CACCACCACCACCACCACTGAGATCCGGCTGCTAACAAAGCCCGAAAGGAAGCTGAGTTGGCTGCTGCCA
CCGCTGAGCAATAACTAGCATAACCCCTTGGGGCCTCTAAACGGGTCTTGAGGGGTTTTTTGCTGAAAGG
AGGAACTATATCCGGATTGGCGAATGGG
[124 nt withheld, positions 169-292]
C
[91 nt withheld, positions 294-384]
A
[49 nt withheld, positions 386-434]
CCTTTGACGTTGGAGTCCACGTTCTTT
[37 nt withheld, positions 462-498]
ACCCTATCTCGGTCTATTCTTTTGATTTATAAGGGATTTTGCCGATTTCGGCCTATTGGTTAAAAAATGA
GCTGATTTAACAAAAATTTAACGCGAATTTTAACAAAATATTAACGTTTACAATTTCAGGTGGCACTTTT
CGGGGAAATGTGCGCGGAACCCCTATTTGTTTATTTTTCTAAATACATTCAAATATGTATCCGCTCATGA
GACAATAACCCTGATAAATGCTTCAATAATATTGAAAAAGGAAGAGTATGAGTATTCAACATTTCCGTGT
CGCCCTTATTCCCTTTTTTGCGGCATTTTGCCTTCCTGTTTTTGCTCACCCAGAAACGCTGGTGAAAGTA
AAAGATGCTGAAGATCAGTTGGGTGCACGAGTGGGTTACATCGAACTGGATCTCAACAGCGGTAAGATCC
TTGAGAGTTTTCGCCCCGAAGAACGTTTTCCAATGATGAGCACTTTTAAAGTTCTGCTATGTGGCGCGGT
ATTATCCCGTATTGACGCCGGGCAAGAGCAACTCGGTCGCCGCATACACTATTCTCAGAATGACTTGGTT
GAGTACTCACCAGTCACAGAAAAGCATCTTACGGATGGCATGACAGTAAGAGAATTATGCAGTGCTGCCA
TAACCATGAGTGATAACACTGCGGCCAACTTACTTCTGACAACGATCGGAGGACCGAAGGAGCTAACCGC
TTTTTTGCACAACATGGGGGATCATGTAACTCGCCTTGATCGTTGGGAACCGGAGCTGAATGAAGCCATA
CCAAACGACGAGCGTGACACCACGATGCCTGCAGCAATGGCAACAACGTTGCGCAAACTATTAACTGGCG
AACTACTTACTCTAGCTTCCCGGCAACAATTAATAGACTGGATGGAGGCGGATAAAGTTGCAGGACCACT
TCTGCGCTCGGCCCTTCCGGCTGGCTGGTTTATTGCTGATAAATCTGGAGCCGGTGAGCGTGGGTCTCGC
GGTATCATTGCAGCACTGGGGCCAGATGGTAAGCCCTCCCGTATCGTAGTTATCTACACGACGGGGAGTC
AGGCAACTATGGATGAACGAAATAGACAGATCGCTGAGATAGGTGCCTCACTGATTAAGCATTGGTAACT
GTCAGACCAAGTTTACTCATATATACTTTAGATTGATTTAAAACTTCATTTTTAATTTAAAAGGATCTAG
GTGAAGATCCTTTTTGATAATCTCATGACCAAAATCCCTTAACGTGAGTTTTCGTTCCACTGAGCGTCAG
ACCCCGTAGAAAAGATCAAAGGATCTTCTTGAGATCCTTTTTTTCTGCGCGTAATCTGCTGCTTGCAAAC
AAAAAAACCACCGCTACCAGCGGTGGTTTGTTTGCCGGATCAAGAGCTACCAACTCTTTTTCCGAAGGTA
ACTGGCTTCAGCAGAGCGCAGATACCAAATACTGTCCTTCTAGTGTAGCCGTAGTTAGGCCACCACTTCA
AGAACTCTGTAGCACCGCCTACATACCTCGCTCTGCTAATCCTGTTACCAGTGGCTGCTGCCAGTGGCGA
TAAGTCGTGTCTTACCGGGTTGGACTCAAGACGATAGTTACCGGATAAGGCGCAGCGGTCGGGCTGAACG
GGGGGTTCGTGCACACAGCCCAGCTTGGAGCGAACGACCTACACCGAACTGAGATACCTACAGCGTGAGC
TATGAGAAAGCGCCACGCTTCCCGAAGGGAGAAAGGCGGACAGGTATCCGGTAAGCGGCAGGGTCGGAAC
AGGAGAGCGCACGAGGGAGCTTCCAGGGGGAAACGCCTGGTATCTTTATAGTCCTGTCGGGTTTCGCCAC
CTCTGACTTGAGCGTCGATTTTTGTGATGCTCGTCAGGGGGGCGGAGCCTATGGAAAAACGCCAGCAACG
CGGCCTTTTTACGGTTCCTGGCCTTTTGCTGGCCTTTTGCTCACATGTTCTTTCCTGCGTTATCCCCTGA
TTCTGTGGATAACCGTATTACCGCCTTTGAGTGAGCTGATACCGCTCGCCGCAGCCGAACGACCGAGCGC
AGCGAGTCAGTGAGCGAGGAAGCGGAAGAGCGCCTGATGCGGTATTTTCTCCTTACGCATCTGTGCGGTA
TTTCACACCGCATATATGGTGCACTCTCAGTACAATCTGCTCTGATGCCGCATAGTTAAGCCAGTATACA
CTCCGCTATCGCTACGTGACTGGGTCATGGCTGCGCCCCGACACCCGCCAACACCCGCTGACGCGCCCTG
ACGGGCTTGTCTGCTCCCGGCATCCGCTTACAGACAAGCTGTGACCGTCTCCGGGAGCTGCATGTGTCAG
AGGTTTTCACCGTCATCACCGAAACGCGCGAGGCAGCTGCGGTAAAGCTCATCAGCGTGGTCGTGAAGCG
ATTCACAGATGTCTGCCTGTTCATCCGCGTCCAGCTCGTTGAGTTTCTCCAGAAGCGTTAATGTCTGGCT
TCTGATAAAGCGGGCCATGTTAAGGGCGGTTTTTTCCTGTTTGGTCACTGATGCCTCCGTGTAAGGGGGA
TTTCTGTTCATGGGGGTAATGATACCGATGAAACGAGAGAGGATGCTCACGATACGGGTTACTGATGATG
AACATGCCCGGTTACTGGAACGTTGTGAGGGTAAACAACTGGCGGTATGGATGCGGCGGGACCAGAGAAA
AATCACTCAGGGTCAATGCCAGCGCTTCGTTAATACAGATGTAGGTGTTCCACAGGGTAGCCAGCAGCAT
CCTGCGATGCAGATCCGGAACATAATGGTGCAGGGCGCTGACTTCCGCGTTTCCAGACTTTACGAAACAC
GGAAACCGAAGACCATTCATGTTGTTGCTCAGGTCGCAGACGTTTTGCAGCAGCAGTCGCTTCACGTTCG
CTCGCGTATCGGTGATTCATTCTGCTAACCAGTAAGGCAACCCCGCCAGCCTAGCCGGGTCCTCAACGAC
AGGAGCACGATCATGCGCACCCGTGGGGCCGCCATGCCGGCGATAATGGCCTGCTTCTCGCCGAAACGTT
TGGTGGCGGGACCAGTGACGAAGGCTTGAGCGAGGGCGTGCAAGATTCCGAATACCGCAAGCGACAGGCC
GATCATCGTCGCGCTCCAGCGAAAGCGGTCCTCGCCGAAAATGACCCAGAGCGCTGCCGGCACCTGTCCT
ACGAGTTGCATGATAAAGAAGACAGTCATAAGTGCGGCGACGATAGTCATGCCCCGCGCCCACCGGAAGG
AGCTGACTGGGTTGAAGGCTCTCAAGGGCATCGGTCGAGATCCCGGTGCCTAATGAGTGAGCTAACTTAC
ATTAATTGCGTTGCGCTCACTGCCCGCTTTCCAGTCGGGAAACCTGTCGTGCCAGCTGCATTAATGAATC
GGCCAACGCGCGGGGAGAGGCGGTTTGCGTATTGGGCGCCAGGGTGGTTTTTCTTTTCACCAGTGAGACG
GGCAACAGCTGATTGCCCTTCACCGCCTGGCCCTGAGAGAGTTGCAGCAAGCGGTCCACGCTGGTTTGCC
CCAGCAGGCGAAAATCCTGTTTGATGGTGGTTAACGGCGGGATATAACATGAGCTGTCTTCGGTATCGTC
GTATCCCACTACCGAGATATCCGCACCAACGCGCAGCCCGGACTCGGTAATGGCGCGCATTGCGCCCAGC
GCCATCTGATCGTTGGCAACCAGCATCGCAGTGGGAACGATGCCCTCATTCAGCATTTGCATGGTTTGTT
GAAAACCGGACATGGCACTCCAGTCGCCTTCCCGTTCCGCTATCGGCTGAATTTGATTGCGAGTGAGATA
TTTATGCCAGCCAGCCAGACGCAGACGCGCCGAGACAGAACTTAATGGGCCCGCTAACAGCGCGATTTGC
TGGTGACCCAATGCGACCAGATGCTCCACGCCCAGTCGCGTACCGTCTTCATGGGAGAAAATAATACTGT
TGATGGGTGTCTGGTCAGAGACATCAAGAAATAACGCCGGAACATTAGTGCAGGCAGCTTCCACAGCAAT
GGCATCCTGGTCATCCAGCGGATAGTTAATGATCAGCCCACTGACGCGTTGCGCGAGAAGATTGTGCACC
GCCGCTTTACAGGCTTCGACGCCGCTTCGTTCTACCATCGACACCACCACGCTGGCACCCAGTTGATCGG
CGCGAGATTTAATCGCCGCGACAATTTGCGACGGCGCGTGCAGGGCCAGACTGGAGGTGGCAACGCCAAT
CAGCAACGACTGTTTGCCCGCCAGTTGTTGTGCCACGCGGTTGGGAATGTAATTCAGCTCCGCCATCGCC
GCTTCCACTTTTTCCCGCGTTTTCGCAGAAACGTGGCTGGCCTGGTTCACCACGCGGGAAACGGTCTGAT
AAGAGACACCGGCATACTCTGCGACATCGTATAACGTTACTGGTTTCACATTCACCACCCTGAATTGACT
CTCTTCCGGGCGCTATCATGCCATACCGCGAAAGGTTTTGCGCCATTCGATGGTGTCCGGGATCTCGACG
CTCTCCCTTATGCGACTCCTGCATTAGGAAGCAGCCCAGTAGTAGGTTGAGGCCGTTGAGCACCGCCGCC
GCAAGGAATGGTGCATGCAAGGAGATGGCGCCCAACAGTCCCCCGGCCACGGGGCCTGCCACCATACCCA
CGCCGAAACAAGCGCTCATGAGCCCGAAGTGGCGAGCCCGATCTTCCCCATCGGTGATGTCGGCGATATA
GGCGCCAGCAACCGCACCTGTGGCGCCGGTGATGCCGGCCACGATGCGTCCGGCGTAGAGGATCGAGATC
TCGATCCCGCGAAATTAATACGACTCACTATAGGGGAATTGTGAGCGGATAACAATTCCCCTCTAGAAAT
AATTTTGTTTAACTTTAAGAAGGAGATATACATATGTTTCCTCAGGTTGGAATAGCCATGGTCGAGGTGT
TGGAGAGATTGGGGATTGAGACAGACCTACCTGAGGAACAGATTTGCTGCGGTCAGCCCACTTACAACTC
TGGCCTTGTGAAAGAGTCGATGCCCACTATTAAGAACCAGATAGATGCTTTTGAATCTTCCGACTATGTA
GTAGGAATCGCTGGTTCCTGCAGCGGTATGTTCACCGAGTATCCCCATATGTTCGACGAGAACGACCCGT
ACAAGCAAAAGGCCATCGATTTGGCCAACAAATCTTATGAGTTCACTCAATTTCTGTACAGGGTGCTGGG
TTTAGAGGACCTGGGTGCCACCTTCAACGGTGAGAAAGCTACCTATCACAGAAGTTGTCATATGACACGA
ATCTTGGGTGAGAGAGAGGCCCCGTTCATTCTCCTCGACAAAGTCAAAGGATTAGAAGTTTTGTCTCTGC
CACACCTAGAAAATTGTTGTGGATTTGGTGGAACCTTTTCTGTGAAATCTCCCGAAATCTCTGAGATGAT
GGTGACTGAGAAGACAAACGATATCCTTTCGACTGGTGCTGAAATTTTGATTAGCGCAGACCTGGGTTGC
TTAATGAATATTGGTGGTAAATTGAATAGGGAAGGAAAGAAGATCCGTGTAATGCATATAGCTGAGATAT
TGAATACTAACGTGGACCTAGAGAGAATTGACGCCGTCAAGAATCCTGCCTTCATCAAAGCTGCTGCAGC
TTTGGAACACCACCATCAC
