>Addgene plasmid #163231 | G6FBF9 | depositor partial sequence | sequence record 316336 | insert gene sequence
ATGTTTCCTCAGGTTGGAATAGCCATGGTCGAGGTGTTGGAGAGATTGGGGATTGAGACAGACCTACCTG
AGGAACAGATTTGCTGCGGTCAGCCCACTTACAACTCTGGCCTTGTGAAAGAGTCGATGCCCACTATTAA
GAACCAGATAGATGCTTTTGAATCTTCCGACTATGTAGTAGGAATCGCTGGTTCCTGCAGCGGTATGTTC
ACCGAGTATCCCCATATGTTCGACGAGAACGACCCGTACAAGCAAAAGGCCATCGATTTGGCCAACAAAT
CTTATGAGTTCACTCAATTTCTGTACAGGGTGCTGGGTTTAGAGGACCTGGGTGCCACCTTCAACGGTGA
GAAAGCTACCTATCACAGAAGTTGTCATATGACACGAATCTTGGGTGAGAGAGAGGCCCCGTTCATTCTC
CTCGACAAAGTCAAAGGATTAGAAGTTTTGTCTCTGCCACACCTAGAAAATTGTTGTGGATTTGGTGGAA
CCTTTTCTGTGAAATCTCCCGAAATCTCTGAGATGATGGTGACTGAGAAGACAAACGATATCCTTTCGAC
TGGTGCTGAAATTTTGATTAGCGCAGACCTGGGTTGCTTAATGAATATTGGTGGTAAATTGAATAGGGAA
GGAAAGAAGATCCGTGTAATGCATATAGCTGAGATATTGAATACTAACGTGGACCTAGAGAGAATTGACG
CCGTCAAGAATCCTGCCTTCATCAAAGCTGCTGCAGCTTTGGAACACCACCATCAC
